>Addgene plasmid #103431 | LSB-hsa-miR-32-5p | depositor full sequence | sequence record 195911 | Full Sequence
AATTGAGGGGATAACGCAGGAAAGAACATGTGAGCAAAAGGCCAGCAAAAGGCCAGGAACCGTAAAAAGG
CCGCGTTGCTGGCGTTTTTCCATAGGCTCCGCCCCCCTGACGAGCATCACAAAAATCGACGCTCAAGTCA
GAGGTGGCGAAACCCGACAGGACTATAAAGATACCAGGCGTTTCCCCCTGGAAGCTCCCTCGTGCGCTCT
CCTGTTCCGACCCTGCCGCTTACCGGATACCTGTCCGCCTTTCTCCCTTCGGGAAGCGTGGCGCTTTCTC
ATAGCTCACGCTGTAGGTATCTCAGTTCGGTGTAGGTCGTTCGCTCCAAGCTGGGCTGTGTGCACGAACC
CCCCGTTCAGCCCGACCGCTGCGCCTTATCCGGTAACTATCGTCTTGAGTCCAACCCGGTAAGACACGAC
TTATCGCCACTGGCAGCAGCCACTGGTAACAGGATTAGCAGAGCGAGGTATGTAGGCGGTGCTACAGAGT
TCTTGAAGTGGTGGCCTAACTACGGCTACACTAGAAGAACAGTATTTGGTATCTGCGCTCTGCTGAAGCC
AGTTACCTTCGGAAAAAGAGTTGGTAGCTCTTGATCCGGCAAACAAACCACCGCTGGTAGCGGTGGTTTT
TTTGTTTGCAAGCAGCAGATTACGCGCAGAAAAAAAGGATCTCAAGAAGATCCTTTGATCTTTTCTACGG
GGTCTGACGCTCAGTGGAACGAAAACTCACGTTAAGGGATTTTGGTCATGAGATTATCAAAAAGGATCTT
CACCTAGATCCTTTTAAATTAAAAATGAAGTTTTAAATCAATCTAAAGTATATATGAGTAAACTTGGTCT
GACAGTTACCAATGCTTAATCAGTGAGGCACCTATCTCAGCGATCTGTCTATTTCGTTCATCCATAGTTG
CCTGACTCCCCGTCGTGTAGATAACTACGATACGGGAGGGCTTACCATCTGGCCCCAGTGCTGCAATGAT
ACCGCGAGAACCACGCTCACCGGCTCCAGATTTATCAGCAATAAACCAGCCAGCCGGAAGGGCCGAGCGC
AGAAGTGGTCCTGCAACTTTATCCGCCTCCATCCAGTCTATTAATTGTTGCCGGGAAGCTAGAGTAAGTA
GTTCGCCAGTTAATAGTTTGCGCAACGTTGTTGCCATTGCTACAGGCATCGTGGTGTCACGCTCGTCGTT
TGGTATGGCTTCATTCAGCTCCGGTTCCCAACGATCAAGGCGAGTTACATGATCCCCCATGTTGTGCAAA
AAAGCGGTTAGCTCCTTCGGTCCTCCGATCGTTGTCAGAAGTAAGTTGGCCGCAGTGTTATCACTCATGG
TTATGGCAGCACTGCATAATTCTCTTACTGTCATGCCATCCGTAAGATGCTTTTCTGTGACTGGTGAGTA
CTCAACCAAGTCATTCTGAGAATAGTGTATGCGGCGACCGAGTTGCTCTTGCCCGGCGTCAATACGGGAT
AATACCGCGCCACATAGCAGAACTTTAAAAGTGCTCATCATTGGAAAACGTTCTTCGGGGCGAAAACTCT
CAAGGATCTTACCGCTGTTGAGATCCAGTTCGATGTAACCCACTCGTGCACCCAACTGATCTTCAGCATC
TTTTACTTTCACCAGCGTTTCTGGGTGAGCAAAAACAGGAAGGCAAAATGCCGCAAAAAAGGGAATAAGG
GCGACACGGAAATGTTGAATACTCATACTCTTCCTTTTTCAATATTATTGAAGCATTTATCAGGGTTATT
GTCTCATGAGCGGATACATATTTGAATGTAGCTCCGAATTTCTCGAGGGCTTGTCGACGACGGCGGTCTC
CGTCGTCAGGATCATGAATTCGACCCGCCTGCCACCATGACCGAGTACAAGCCCACGGTGCGCCTCGCCA
CCCGCGACGACGTCCCCCGGGCCGTACGCACCCTCGCCGCCGCGTTCGCCGACTACCCCGCCACGCGCCA
CACCGTCGACCCGGACCGCCACATCGAGCGGGTCACCGAGCTGCAAGAACTCTTCCTCACGCGCGTCGGG
CTCGACATCGGCAAGGTGTGGGTCGCGGACGACGGCGCCGCGGTGGCGGTCTGGACCACGCCGGAGAGCG
TCGAAGCGGGGGCGGTGTTCGCCGAGATCGGCCCGCGCATGGCCGAGTTGAGCGGTTCCCGGCTGGCCGC
GCAGCAACAGATGGAAGGCCTCCTGGCGCCGCACCGGCCCAAGGAGCCCGCGTGGTTCCTGGCCACCGTC
GGCGTCTCGCCCGACCACCAGGGCAAGGGTCTGGGCAGCGCCGTCGTGCTCCCCGGAGTGGAGGCGGCCG
AGCGCGCCGGGGTGCCCGCCTTCCTGGAGACATCCGCGCCCCGCAACCTCCCCTTCTACGAGCGGCTCGG
CTTCACCGTCACCGCCGACGTCGAGGTGCCCGAAGGACCGCGCACCTGGTGCATGACCCGCAAGCCCGGT
GCCTGATACGCGTGAATTCACTCCTCAGGTGCAGGCTGCCTATCAGAAGGTGGTGGCTGGTGTGGCCAAT
GCCCTGGCTCACAAATACCACTGAGATCTTTTTCCCTCTGCCAAAAATTATGGGGACATCATGAAGCCCC
TTGAGCATCTGACTTCTGGCTAATAAAGGAAATTTATTTTCATTGCAATAGTGTGTTGGAATTTTTTGTG
TCTCTCACTCGGAAGGACATATGGGAGGGCAAATCATTTAAAACATCAGAATGAGTATTTGGTTTAGAGT
TTGGCAACATATGCCCATATGCTGGCTGCCATGAACAAAGGTTGGCTATAAAGAGGTCATCAGTATATGA
AACAGCCCCCTGCTGTCCATTCCTTATTCCATAGAAAAGCCTTGACTTGAGGTTAGATTTTTTTTATATT
TTGTTTTGTGTTATTTTTTTCTTTAACATCCCTAAAATTTTCCTTACATGTTTTACTAGCCAGATTTTTC
CTCCTCTCCTGACTACTCCCAGTCATAGCTGTCCCTCTTCTCTTATGGAGATCCCTCGACCTGCAGCCCA
AGCTTGAATTCTCTAGAATTACCCTGTTATCCCTATGCTTGGTTTACCGAGCTCTTATTGGTTTTCAAAC
TTCATTGACTGTGCCCAACGCGCCTGGGAGCTCACGGGGACAGCCCCCCCCCAAAGCCCCCAGGGATGTA
ATTACGTCCCTCCCCCGCTAGGGGGCAGCAGCGAGCCGCCCGGGGCTCCGCTCCGGTCCGGCGCTCCCCC
CGCATCCCCGAGCCGGCAGCGTGCGGGGACAGCCCGGGCACGGGGAAGGTGGCACGGGATCGCTTTCCTC
TGAACGCTTCTCGCTGCTCTTTGAGCCTGCAGACACCTGGGGGGATACGGGGAAAAAGCTAGGCTGAAAG
ACCGGTTCTTAGAATGACACGCGCCTGGGAGCTCACGGGGACAGCCCCCCCCCAAAGCCCCCAGGGATGT
AATTACGTCCCTCCCCCGCTAGGGGGCAGCAGCGAGCCGCCCGGGGCTCCGCTCCGGTCCGGCGCTCCCC
CCGCATCCCCGAGCCGGCAGCGTGCGGGGACAGCCCGGGCACGGGGAAGGTGGCACGGGATCGCTTTCCT
CTGAACGCTTCTCGCTGCTCTTTGAGCCTGCAGACACCTGGGGGGATACGGGGAAAAAGCTAACTTCTGA
GACGACAACTTTGTATAGAAAAGTTGGCTCCGAATTCGCCCTTGACAGCAGAGATCCAGTTTGGTTAATT
AATTGGCTCCGGTGCCCGTCAGTGGGCAGAGCGCACATCGCCCACAGTCCCCGAGAAGTTGTGGGGAGGG
GTCGGCAATTGAACCGGTGCCTAGAGAAGGTGGCGCGGGGTAAACTGGGAAAGTGATGTCGTGTACTGGC
TCCGCCTTTTTCCCGAGGGTGGGGGAGAACCGTATATAAGTGCAGTAGTCGCCGTGAACGTTCTTTTTCG
CAACGGGTTTGCCGCCAGAACACAGGTAAGTGCCGTGTGTGGTTCCCGCGGGCCTGGCCTCTTTACGGGT
TATGGCCCTTGCGTGCCTTGAATTACTTCCACCTGGCTGCAGTACGTGATTCTTGATCCCGAGCTTCGGG
TTGGAAGTGGGTGGGAGAGTTCGAGGCCTTGCGCTTAAGGAGCCCCTTCGCCTCGTGCTTGAGTTGAGGC
CTGGCCTGGGCGCTGGGGCCGCCGCGTGCGAATCTGGTGGCACCTTCGCGCCTGTCTCGCTGCTTTCGAT
AAGTCTCTAGCCATTTAAAATTTTTGATGACCTGCTGCGACGCTTTTTTTCTGGCAAGATAGTCTTGTAA
ATGCGGGCCAAGATCTGCACACTGGTATTTCGGTTTTTGGGGCCGCGGGCGGCGACGGGGCCCGTGCGTC
CCAGCGCACATGTTCGGCGAGGCGGGGCCTGCGAGCGCGGCCACCGAGAATCGGACGGGGGTAGTCTCAA
GCTGGCCGGCCTGCTCTGGTGCCTGGCCTCGCGCCGCCGTGTATCGCCCCGCCCTGGGCGGCAAGGCTGG
CCCGGTCGGCACCAGTTGCGTGAGCGGAAAGATGGCCGCTTCCCGGCCCTGCTGCAGGGAGCTCAAAATG
GAGGACGCGGCGCTCGGGAGAGCGGGCGGGTGAGTCACCCACACAAAGGAAAAGGGCCTTTCCGTCCTCA
GCCGTCGCTTCATGTGACTCCACGGAGTACCGGGCGCCGTCCAGGCACCTCGATTAGTTCTCGAGCTTTT
GGAGTACGTCGTCTTTAGGTTGGGGGGAGGGGTTTTATGCGATGGAGTTTCCCCACACTGAGTGGGTGGA
GACTGAAGTTAGGCCAGCTTGGCACTTGATGTAATTCTCCTTGGAATTTGCCCTTTTTGAGTTTGGATCT
TGGTTCATTCTCAAGCCTCAGACAGTGGTTCAAAGTTTTTTTCTTCCATTTCAGGTGTCGTGAGAAGGGC
GAATTCGACCCAAGTTTGTACAAAAAAGCAGGCTGGATCCAGGTGCCACCATGGTGAGCGAGCTGATTAA
GGAGAACATGCACATGAAGCTGTACATGGAGGGCACCGTGAACAACCACCACTTCAAGTGCACATCCGAG
GGCGAAGGCAAGCCCTACGAGGGCACCCAGACCATGAGAATCAAGGCGGTCGAGGGCGGCCCTCTCCCCT
TCGCCTTCGACATCCTGGCTACCAGCTTCATGTACGGCAGCAAAACCTTCATCAACCACACCCAGGGCAT
CCCCGACTTCTTTAAGCAGTCCTTCCCCGAGGGCTTCACATGGGAGAGAGTCACCACATACGAAGATGGG
GGCGTGCTGACCGCTACCCAGGACACCAGCCTCCAGGACGGCTGCCTCATCTACAACGTCAAGATCAGAG
GGGTGAACTTCCCATCCAACGGCCCTGTGATGCAGAAGAAAACACTCGGCTGGGAGGCCTCCACCGAGAC
ACTGTACCCCGCTGACGGCGGCCTGGAAGGCAGAGCCGACATGGCCCTGAAGCTCGTGGGCGGGGGCCAC
CTGATCTGCAACCTTAAGACCACATACAGATCCAAGAAACCCGCTAAGAACCTCAAGATGCCCGGCGTCT
ACTATGTGGACAGGAGACTGGAAAGAATCAAGGAGGCCGACAAAGAGACATACGTCGAGCAGCACGAGGT
GGCTGTGGCCAGATACTGCGACCTCCCTAGCAAACTGGGGCACAAACTTAATTGAGAATTCTACCACCCA
GCTTTCTTGTACAAAGTGGTACGTCTCAAGACCAGAGGTCTCTGCTTCGCACCTATGCAACTTAGTAATG
TGCAATATGCAACTTAGTAATGTGCAATATGCAACTTAGTAATGTGCAATATGCAACTTAGTAATGTGCA
ATACAACCAGAAGAGACCTGTGCTTCACTCCTCAGGTGCAGGCTGCCTATCAGAAGGTGGTGGCTGGTGT
GGCCAATGCCCTGGCTCACAAATACCACTGAGATCTTTTTCCCTCTGCCAAAAATTATGGGGACATCATG
AAGCCCCTTGAGCATCTGACTTCTGGCTAATAAAGGAAATTTATTTTCATTGCAATAGTGTGTTGGAATT
TTTTGTGTCTCTCACTCGGAAGGACATATGGGAGGGCAAATCATTTAAAACATCAGAATGAGTATTTGGT
TTAGAGTTTGGCAACATATGCCCATATGCTGGCTGCCATGAACAAAGGTTGGCTATAAAGAGGTCATCAG
TATATGAAACAGCCCCCTGCTGTCCATTCCTTATTCCATAGAAAAGCCTTGACTTGAGGTTAGATTTTTT
TTATATTTTGTTTTGTGTTATTTTTTTCTTTAACATCCCTAAAATTTTCCTTACATGTTTTACTAGCCAG
ATTTTTCCTCCTCTCCTGACTACTCCCAGTCATAGCTGTCCCTCTTCTCTTATGGAGATCCCGAGCGGTG
CGTTTTTATGCTTGTAGTATTGTATAATGTTTTTAAGATCCAAGCTTCTGACCTCTTCTCTTCCTCCCAC
AGGGCCTCGAGACAATTGCATCGATGGTACCAGTGAAAGTCTGCAATGAATTCGAGTTGGCGCGCCTGTC
ATTCTAAATCTCTCTTTCAGCCTAAAGCTTTTTCCCCGTATCCCCCCAGGTGTCTGCAGGCTCAAAGAGC
AGCGAGAAGCGTTCAGAGGAAAGCGATCCCGTGCCACCTTCCCCGTGCCCGGGCTGTCCCCGCACGCTGC
CGGCTCGGGGATGCGGGGGGAGCGCCGGACCGGAGCGGAGCCCCGGGCGGCTCGCTGCTGCCCCCTAGCG
GGGGAGGGACGTAATTACATCCCTGGGGGCTTTGGGAGGGGGCTGTCCCCGTGAGCTCCCAGGCGCGCCT
GTCATTCTAAATCTCTCTTTCAGCCTAAAGCTTTTTCCCCGTATCCCCCCAGGTGTCTGCAGGCTCAAAG
AGCAGCGAGAAGCGTTCAGAGGAAAGCGATCCCGTGCCACCTTCCCCGTGCCCGGGCTGTCCCCGCACGC
TGCCGGCTCGGGGATGCGGGGGGAGCGCCGGACCGGAGCGGAGCCCCGGGCGGCTCGCTGCTGCCCCCTA
GCGGGGGAGGGACGTAATTACATCCCTGGGGGCTTTGGGGGGGGGCTGTCCCCGTGAGCTCCCAGGCGCG
CCAACTCGGTACCGTATCGATGTCGACGTTAACGCTAGTGATATCAACTTTGTATAGAAAAGTTGGCTCC
GAATTCGCCCTTGACAGCAGAGATCCAGTTTGGTTAATTAATTGGCTCCGGTGCCCGTCAGTGGGCAGAG
CGCACATCGCCCACAGTCCCCGAGAAGTTGTGGGGAGGGGTCGGCAATTGAACCGGTGCCTAGAGAAGGT
GGCGCGGGGTAAACTGGGAAAGTGATGTCGTGTACTGGCTCCGCCTTTTTCCCGAGGGTGGGGGAGAACC
GTATATAAGTGCAGTAGTCGCCGTGAACGTTCTTTTTCGCAACGGGTTTGCCGCCAGAACACAGGTAAGT
GCCGTGTGTGGTTCCCGCGGGCCTGGCCTCTTTACGGGTTATGGCCCTTGCGTGCCTTGAATTACTTCCA
CCTGGCTGCAGTACGTGATTCTTGATCCCGAGCTTCGGGTTGGAAGTGGGTGGGAGAGTTCGAGGCCTTG
CGCTTAAGGAGCCCCTTCGCCTCGTGCTTGAGTTGAGGCCTGGCCTGGGCGCTGGGGCCGCCGCGTGCGA
ATCTGGTGGCACCTTCGCGCCTGTCTCGCTGCTTTCGATAAGTCTCTAGCCATTTAAAATTTTTGATGAC
CTGCTGCGACGCTTTTTTTCTGGCAAGATAGTCTTGTAAATGCGGGCCAAGATCTGCACACTGGTATTTC
GGTTTTTGGGGCCGCGGGCGGCGACGGGGCCCGTGCGTCCCAGCGCACATGTTCGGCGAGGCGGGGCCTG
CGAGCGCGGCCACCGAGAATCGGACGGGGGTAGTCTCAAGCTGGCCGGCCTGCTCTGGTGCCTGGCCTCG
CGCCGCCGTGTATCGCCCCGCCCTGGGCGGCAAGGCTGGCCCGGTCGGCACCAGTTGCGTGAGCGGAAAG
ATGGCCGCTTCCCGGCCCTGCTGCAGGGAGCTCAAAATGGAGGACGCGGCGCTCGGGAGAGCGGGCGGGT
GAGTCACCCACACAAAGGAAAAGGGCCTTTCCGTCCTCAGCCGTCGCTTCATGTGACTCCACGGAGTACC
GGGCGCCGTCCAGGCACCTCGATTAGTTCTCGAGCTTTTGGAGTACGTCGTCTTTAGGTTGGGGGGAGGG
GTTTTATGCGATGGAGTTTCCCCACACTGAGTGGGTGGAGACTGAAGTTAGGCCAGCTTGGCACTTGATG
TAATTCTCCTTGGAATTTGCCCTTTTTGAGTTTGGATCTTGGTTCATTCTCAAGCCTCAGACAGTGGTTC
AAAGTTTTTTTCTTCCATTTCAGGTGTCGTGAGAAGGGCGAATTCGACCCAAGTTTGTACAAAAAAGCAG
GCTCGCCACCATGGTGAGCAAGGGCGAGGAGCTGTTCACCGGGGTGGTGCCCATCCTGGTCGAGCTGGAC
GGCGACGTAAACGGCCACAAGTTCAGCGTGAGGGGCGAGGGCGAGGGCGATGCCACCAACGGCAAGCTGA
CCCTGAAGTTCATCTGCACCACCGGCAAGCTGCCCGTGCCCTGGCCCACCCTCGTGACCACCCTGAGCCA
CGGCGTGCAGTGCTTCGCCCGCTACCCCGACCACATGAAGCAGCACGACTTCTTCAAGTCCGCCATGCCC
GAAGGCTACGTCCAGGAGCGCACCATCTTCTTCAAGGACGACGGCACCTACAAGACCCGCGCCGAGGTGA
AGTTCGAGGGCGACACCCTAGTGAACCGCATCGAGCTGAAGGGCGTCGACTTCAAGGAGGACGGCAACAT
CCTGGGGCACAAGCTGGAGTACAACTTCAACAGCCACAACATCTATATCATGGCCGTCAAGCAGAAGAAC
GGCATCAAGGTGAACTTCAAGATCCGCCACAACGTGGAGGACGGCAGCGTGCAGCTCGCCGACCACTACC
AGCAGAACACCCCCATCGGCGACGGCCCCGTGCTGCTGCCCGACAGCCACTACCTGAGCACCCAGTCCGT
GCTGAGCAAAGACCCCAACGAGAAGCGCGATCACATGGTCCTGCTGGAGTTCCGCACCGCCGCCGGGATC
ACTCTCGGCATGGACGAGCTGTACAAGTAATACCACCCAGCTTTCTTGTACAAAGTGGTACGCGTGAATT
CACTCCTCAGGTGCAGGCTGCCTATCAGAAGGTGGTGGCTGGTGTGGCCAATGCCCTGGCTCACAAATAC
CACTGAGATCTTTTTCCCTCTGCCAAAAATTATGGGGACATCATGAAGCCCCTTGAGCATCTGACTTCTG
GCTAATAAAGGAAATTTATTTTCATTGCAATAGTGTGTTGGAATTTTTTGTGTCTCTCACTCGGAAGGAC
ATATGGGAGGGCAAATCATTTAAAACATCAGAATGAGTATTTGGTTTAGAGTTTGGCAACATATGCCCAT
ATGCTGGCTGCCATGAACAAAGGTTGGCTATAAAGAGGTCATCAGTATATGAAACAGCCCCCTGCTGTCC
ATTCCTTATTCCATAGAAAAGCCTTGACTTGAGGTTAGATTTTTTTTATATTTTGTTTTGTGTTATTTTT
TTCTTTAACATCCCTAAAATTTTCCTTACATGTTTTACTAGCCAGATTTTTCCTCCTCTCCTGACTACTC
CCAGTCATAGCTGTCCCTCTTCTCTTATGGAGATCCCTCGACCTGCAGCCCAAGCTTGGCGTAATCATGG
TCATAGCTGTTTCCTGTGTGAAATTGTTATCCGCTCACAATTCCACACAACATACGAGCCGGAAGCATAA
AGTGTAAAGCCTGGGGTGCCTAATGAGTGAGCTAACTCACATTAATTGCGTTGCGCTCACTGCCCGCTTT
CCAGTCGGGAAACCTGTCGTGCCAGCGGATCGACAGTACTAAGCTTGGTCTAATACCCAATCTCTCGTCT
TATCCAGATGTTTTATACGCCTCTGGCCCGTGTCTCAAAATCTCTGATGTTACATTGCACAAGATAAAAT
AATATCATCATGAACAATAAAACTGTCTGCTTACATAAACAGTAATACAAGGGGTGTTATGAGCCATATT
CAACGGGAAACGTCGAGGCCGCGATTAAATTCCAACATGGATGCTGATTTATATGGGTATAAATGGGCTC
GCGATAATGTCGGGCAATCAGGTGCGACAATCTATCGCTTGTATGGGAAGCCCGATGCGCCAGAGTTGTT
TCTGAAACATGGCAAAGGTAGCGTTGCCAATGATGTTACAGATGAGATGGTCAGACTAAACTGGCTGACG
GAATTTATGCCTCTTCCGACCATCAAGCATTTTATCCGTACTCCTGATGATGCATGGTTACTCACCACTG
CGATCCCCGGAAAAACAGCATTCCAGGTATTAGAAGAATATCCTGATTCAGGTGAAAATATTGTTGATGC
GCTGGCAGTGTTCCTGCGCCGGTTGCATTCGATTCCTGTTTGTAATTGTCCTTTTAACAGCGATCGCGTA
TTTCGTCTCGCTCAGGCGCAATCACGAATGAATAACGGTTTGGTTGATGCGAGTGATTTTGATGACGAGC
GTAATGGCTGGCCTGTTGAACAAGTCTGGAAAGAAATGCATAAACTTTTGCCATTCTCACCGGATTCAGT
CGTCACTCATGGTGATTTCTCACTTGATAACCTTATTTTTGACGAGGGGAAATTAATAGGTTGTATTGAT
GTTGGACGAGTCGGAATCGCAGACCGATACCAGGATCTTGCCATCCTATGGAACTGCCTCGGTGAGTTTT
CTCCTTCATTACAGAAACGGCTTTTTCAAAAATATGGTATTGATAATCCTGATATGAATAAATTGCAGTT
TCATTTGATGCTCGATGAGTTTTTCTAATCAGAATTGGTTAATTGGTTGTAACACTGGCAGAGCATTACG
CTGACTTGACGGGACGGCGCAAGCTCATGACCAAAATCCCTTAACGTGAGTTACGCGTCGTTCCACTGAG
CGTCAGAGGTATCACTAGTATTACAGAGGTAAGTTATAACAGTCGCCTAACCC
Features (pLannotate 1.2.2; 28 found; start..end, strand, type, name):
     87..675     -  rep_origin     ori: high-copy-number ColE1/pMB1/pBR322/pUC origin of replication
    846..1706    -  CDS            AmpR: β-lactamase; bla; confers resistance to ampicillin, carbenicillin, and related antibiotics
   1707..1778    -  promoter       AmpR promoter: bla
   1857..2456    +  CDS            PuroR: puromycin N-acetyltransferase; pac from Streptomyces alboniger; confers resistance to puromycin
   2461..2541    +  CDS            HBB (fragment): HBB_PONPY - Experimental evidence at transcript level: Swiss-Prot protein existence level 2. Involved in oxygen transport from the lung to the various peripheral tissues. From Pongo pygmaeus (Bornean orangutan).
   2612..2667    +  polyA_signal   β-globin poly(A) signal: rabbit β-globin polyadenylation signal (Gil and Proudfoot, 1987)
   3646..3666    +  protein_bind   attB4: mutant version of attB; core recombination site for the Gateway® BP reaction BP Clonase™
   3734..3945    +  promoter       EF-1α core promoter: core promoter for human elongation factor EF-1α
   3946..4884    +  intron         EF-1α intron A: intron upstream of the start codon of human EF-1α
   4911..4931    +  protein_bind   attB1: mutant version of attB; core recombination site for the Gateway® BP reaction BP Clonase™
   4951..5646    +  CDS            mKate2: mKate2 is a basic (constitutively fluorescent) red fluorescent protein published in 2009, derived from Entacmaea quadricolor. It is reported to be a rapidly-maturing monomer with moderate acid sensitivity.
   5666..5690    -  protein_bind   attB2: mutant version of attB; recombination site for the Gateway® BP reaction BP Clonase™
   5834..5908    +  CDS            HBB (fragment): HBB_PONPY - Experimental evidence at transcript level: Swiss-Prot protein existence level 2. Involved in oxygen transport from the lung to the various peripheral tissues. From Pongo pygmaeus (Bornean orangutan).
   5979..6034    +  polyA_signal   β-globin poly(A) signal: rabbit β-globin polyadenylation signal (Gil and Proudfoot, 1987)
   6418..6443    +  misc_feature   SA: splice acceptor site
   7115..7135    +  protein_bind   attB4: mutant version of attB; core recombination site for the Gateway® BP reaction BP Clonase™
   7203..7414    +  promoter       EF-1α core promoter: core promoter for human elongation factor EF-1α
   7415..8353    +  intron         EF-1α intron A: intron upstream of the start codon of human EF-1α
   8380..8400    +  protein_bind   attB1: mutant version of attB; core recombination site for the Gateway® BP reaction BP Clonase™
   8411..9127    +  CDS            EBFP2: EBFP2 is a basic (constitutively fluorescent) blue fluorescent protein published in 2007, derived from Aequorea victoria. It is reported to be a rapidly-maturing monomer with moderate acid sensitivity.
   9135..9159    -  protein_bind   attB2: mutant version of attB; recombination site for the Gateway® BP reaction BP Clonase™
   9163..9243    +  CDS            HBB (fragment): HBB_PONPY - Experimental evidence at transcript level: Swiss-Prot protein existence level 2. Involved in oxygen transport from the lung to the various peripheral tissues. From Pongo pygmaeus (Bornean orangutan).
   9314..9369    +  polyA_signal   β-globin poly(A) signal: rabbit β-globin polyadenylation signal (Gil and Proudfoot, 1987)
   9752..9774    -  protein_bind   lac operator (fragment): The lac repressor binds to the lac operator to inhibit transcription in E. coli. This inhibition can be relieved by adding lactose or isopropyl-β-D-thiogalactopyranoside (IPTG). lac repressor encoded by lacI
   9778..9808    -  promoter       lac promoter: promoter for the E. coli lac operon
   9823..9844    -  protein_bind   CAP binding site: CAP binding activates transcription in the presence of cAMP. E. coli catabolite activator protein
   9857..9896    -  CDS            lacI (fragment): lac repressor; lacI; The lac repressor binds to the lac operator to inhibit transcription in E. coli. This inhibition can be relieved by adding lactose or isopropyl-β-D-thiogalactopyranoside (IPTG).
  10069..10878   +  CDS            KanR: aminoglycoside phosphotransferase; aph(3')-Ia; confers resistance to kanamycin in bacteria or G418 (Geneticin®) in eukaryotes
