[The description below was written by a language model from this plasmid's Addgene catalogue record and pLannotate feature annotations shown in this document.]
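Description:
LSB-hsa-miR-32-5p is an 11 kb mammalian expression plasmid built on the Low Sensor Backbone (LSB) and designed as a two-colour fluorescent sensor of microRNA activity. It is maintained in E. coli through a high-copy ColE1/pUC-type origin and carries both an ampicillin (β-lactamase) and a kanamycin (aph(3')-Ia) resistance gene, with the catalogue listing dual selection. A puromycin N-acetyltransferase coding sequence followed by a rabbit β-globin poly(A) signal is also present for selection in mammalian cells; the feature table does not annotate a promoter directly upstream of it.

The payload consists of two parallel transcription units, each driven by the human EF-1α core promoter with its intron A and terminated by a rabbit β-globin poly(A) region. One unit expresses the red fluorescent protein mKate2 and, according to the record, carries a target site for human miR-32-5p in its 3' UTR. The target itself is not annotated in the feature table but would lie in the gap between the mKate2 cassette and its poly(A) region. The other unit expresses the blue protein EBFP2 without the target and acts as an internal reference for delivery and expression. When miR-32-5p is active in the transfected cell, mKate2 output falls relative to EBFP2, so the red-to-blue ratio reports miRNA activity. Gateway attB4, attB1 and attB2 sites flanking the promoters and coding sequences are remnants of modular assembly.

The depositor notes that the repeated poly(A) elements make the plasmid inherently unstable. The depositor also reports small insertions flanking the puromycin coding region in the physical plasmid relative to the deposited sequence, which are said not to affect puromycin selection.
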