Addgene plasmid #103431: LSB-hsa-miR-32-5p
Purpose: Used to sense miRNA activity using fluorescence based tools. hsa-miR-32-5p target in 3' UTR of of mKate. miRNA activity can be measured by the repression of mKate2 relative to EBFP2 fluorescent proteins . Plasmid is inherently unstable; please see Depositor Comments
Depositing lab: Ron Weiss. Depositing organization: Massachusetts Institute of Technology. Publication: A mixed antagonistic/synergistic miRNA repression model enables accurate predictions of multi-input miRNA sensor activity. Gam JJ, Babb J, Weiss R. Nat Commun. 2018 Jun 22;9(1):2430. doi: 10.1038/s41467-018-04575-0. PubMed 29934631.
Backbone
  Vector backbone: Low Sensor Backbone (LSB)
  Vector type: Mammalian Expression, Synthetic Biology
Growth in bacteria
  Bacterial resistance: Ampicillin and Kanamycin, 100 & 50 μg/mL
  Growth temperature: 30°C
  Growth strain: NEB Stable
  Copy number: High Copy
Gene/Insert
  Gene/Insert name: hsa-miR-32-5p target
  Species: H. sapiens (human)
  Entrez Gene: MIR32 (a.k.a. MIRN32, hsa-mir-32, miR-32, miRNA32)
  Promoter: EF-1a
  Cloning method: Gibson Cloning
Terms and licenses: Academic/Nonprofit Terms; Industry Terms: Not Available to Industry
Depositor comments: Please note that this plasmid is inherently unstable due to a repeating poly A element. We recommend performing a diagnostic digest on multiple colonies upon receipt. The depositors would like to note the presence of several discrepancies between the depositor sequence and physical plasmid sequence. In particular, the sequences upstream and downstream of the puromycin coding region have 10 bp insertions which do not affect the ability to perform puromycin selection. The sequences for those regions within the physical plasmids are as follows: Upstream of Puro: GAATTCGACCGCCTGTCTCAAGGTGCCACC; Downstream of Puro: GCTTTGAGACTACGCGTGAATTCACTCCTC.
How to cite: LSB-hsa-miR-32-5p was a gift from Ron Weiss (Addgene plasmid # 103431 ; http://n2t.net/addgene:103431 ; RRID:Addgene_103431)
