>Addgene plasmid #103431 | LSB-hsa-miR-32-5p | depositor partial sequence | sequence record 195912 | hsa-miR-32-5p target
TGCAACTTAGTAATGTGCAATA
