>Addgene plasmid #103431 | LSB-hsa-miR-32-5p | addgene partial sequence | sequence record 213078 | mKate2-F 5'-ACCCGCTAAGAACCTCAAGA-3'
GGAGGCCGACAAAGAGACATACGTCGAGCAGCACGAGGTGGCTGTGGCCAGATACTGCGACCTCCCTAGC
AAACTGGGGCACAAACTTAATTGAGAATTCTACCACCCAGCTTTCTTGTACAAAGTGGTACGTCTCAAGA
CCAGAGGTCTCTGCTTCGCACCTATGCAACTTAGTAATGTGCAATATGCAACTTAGTAATGTGCAATATG
CAACTTAGTAATGTGCAATATGCAACTTAGTAATGTGCAATACAACCAGAAGAGACCTGTGCTTCACTCC
TCAGGTGCAGGCTGCCTATCAGAAGGTGGTGGCTGGTGTGGCCAATGCCCTGGCTCACAAATACCACTGA
GATCTTTTTCCCTCTGCCAAAAATTATGGGGACATCATGAAGCCCCTTGAGCATCTGACTTCTGGCTAAT
AAAGGAAATTTATTTTCATTGCAATAGTGTGTTGGAATTTTTTGTGTCTCTCACTCGGAAGGACATATGG
GAGGGCAAATCATTTAAAACATCAGAATGAGTATTTGGTTTAGAGTTTGGCAACATATGCCCATATGCTG
GCTGCCATGAACAAAGGTTGGCTATAAAGAGGTCATCAGTATATGAAACAGCCCCCTGCTGTCCATTCCT
TATTCCATAGAAAAGCCTTGA
